>Addgene plasmid #149664 | pcDNA3-sACE2v2.4-8his | addgene full sequence | sequence record 298418 | Addgene NGS Result
GACATTGATTATTGACTAGTTATTAATAGTAATCAATTACGGGGTCATTAGTTCATAGCCCATATATGGA
GTTCCGCGTTACATAACTTACGGTAAATGGCCCGCCTGGCTGACCGCCCAACGACCCCCGCCCATTGACG
TCAATAATGACGTATGTTCCCATAGTAACGCCAATAGGGACTTTCCATTGACGTCAATGGGTGGAGTATT
TACGGTAAACTGCCCACTTGGCAGTACATCAAGTGTATCATATGCCAAGTACGCCCCCTATTGACGTCAA
TGACGGTAAATGGCCCGCCTGGCATTATGCCCAGTACATGACCTTATGGGACTTTCCTACTTGGCAGTAC
ATCTACGTATTAGTCATCGCTATTACCATGGTGATGCGGTTTTGGCAGTACATCAATGGGCGTGGATAGC
GGTTTGACTCACGGGGATTTCCAAGTCTCCACCCCATTGACGTCAATGGGAGTTTGTTTTGGCACCAAAA
TCAACGGGACTTTCCAAAATGTCGTAACAACTCCGCCCCATTGACGCAAATGGGCGGTAGGCGTGTACGG
TGGGAGGTCTATATAAGCAGAGCTCTCTGGCTAACTAGAGAACCCACTGCTTACTGGCTTATCGAAATTA
ATACGACTCACTATAGGGAGACCCAAGCTGGCTAGCGCCACCATGTCAAGCTCTTCCTGGCTCCTTCTCA
GCCTTGTTGCTGTAACTGCTGCTCAGTCCACCATTGAGGAACAGGCCAAGTACTTTTTGGACAAGTTTAA
CCACGAAGCCGAAGACCTGTTCTATCAAAGTTCACTTGCTTCTTGGAATTATAACACCAATATTACTGAA
GAGAATGTCCAAAACATGAATAATGCTGGGGACAAATGGTCTGCCTTTTTAAAGGAACAGTCCACAACTG
CCCAAATGTATCCACTACAAGAAATTCAGAATCTCACAGTCAAGCTTCAGCTGCAGGCTCTTCAGCAAAA
TGGGTCTTCAGTGCTCTCAGAAGACAAGAGCAAACGGTTGAACACAATTCTAAATACAATGAGCACCATC
TACAGTACTGGAAAAGTTTGTAACCCAGATAATCCACAAGAATGCTTATTACTTGAACCAGGTTTGAATG
AAATAATGGCAAACAGTTTAGACTACAATGAGAGGCTCTGGGCTTGGGAAAGCTGGAGATCTGAGGTCGG
CAAGCAGCTGAGGCCATTATATGAAGAGTATGTGGTCTTGAAAAATGAGATGGCAAGAGCAAATCATTAT
GAGGACTATGGGGATTATTGGAGAGGAGACTATGAAGTAAATGGGGTAGATGGCTATGACTACAGCCGCG
GCCAGTTGATTGAAGATGTGGAACATACCTTTGAAGAGATTAAACCATTATATGAACATCTTCATGCCTA
TGTGAGGGCAAAGTTGATGAATGCCTATCCTTCCTATATCAGTCCAATTGGATGCCTCCCTGCTCATTTG
CTTGGTGATATGTGGGGTAGATTTTGGACAAATCTGTACTCTTTGACAGTTCCCTTTGGACAGAAACCAA
ACATAGATGTTACTGATGCAATGGTGGACCAGGCCTGGGATGCACAGAGAATATTCAAGGAGGCCGAGAA
GTTCTTTGTATCTGTTGGTCTTCCTAATATGACTCAAGGATTCTGGGAATATTCCATGCTAACGGACCCA
GGAAATGTTCAGAAAGCAGTCTGCCATCCCACAGCTTGGGACCTGGGGAAGGGCGACTTCAGGATTCTTA
TGTGCACAAAGGTGACAATGGACGACTTCCTGACAGCTCATCATGAGATGGGGCATATCCAGTATGATAT
GGCATATGCTGCACAACCTTTTCTGCTAAGAAATGGAGCTAATGAAGGATTCCATGAAGCTGTTGGGGAA
ATCATGTCACTTTCTGCAGCCACACCTAAGCATTTAAAATCCATTGGTCTTCTGTCACCCGATTTTCAAG
AAGACAATGAAACAGAAATAAACTTCCTGCTCAAACAAGCACTCACGATTGTTGGGACTCTGCCATTTAC
TTACATGTTAGAGAAGTGGAGGTGGATGGTCTTTAAAGGGGAAATTCCCAAAGACCAGTGGATGAAAAAG
TGGTGGGAGATGAAGCGAGAGATAGTTGGGGTGGTGGAACCTGTGCCCCATGATGAAACATACTGTGACC
CCGCATCTCTGTTCCATGTTTCTAATGATTACTCATTCATTCGATATTACACAAGGACCCTTTACCAATT
CCAGTTTCAAGAAGCACTTTGTCAAGCAGCTAAACATGAAGGCCCTCTGCACAAATGTGACATCTCAAAC
TCTACAGAAGCTGGACAGAAACTGTTCAATATGCTGAGGCTTGGAAAATCAGAACCCTGGACCCTAGCAT
TGGAAAATGTTGTAGGAGCAAAGAACATGAATGTAAGGCCACTGCTCAACTACTTTGAGCCCTTATTTAC
CTGGCTGAAAGACCAGAACAAGAATTCTTTTGTGGGATGGAGTACCGACTGGAGTCCATATGCAGACGGA
TCCGGTCACCATCACCACCACCATCATCATTGATAACTCGAGTCTAGAGGGCCCGTTTAAACCCGCTGAT
CAGCCTCGACTGTGCCTTCTAGTTGCCAGCCATCTGTTGTTTGCCCCTCCCCCGTGCCTTCCTTGACCCT
GGAAGGTGCCACTCCCACTGTCCTTTCCTAATAAAATGAGGAAATTGCATCGCATTGTCTGAGTAGGTGT
CATTCTATTCTGGGGGGTGGGGTGGGGCAGGACAGCAAGGGGGAGGATTGGGAAGACAATAGCAGGCATG
CTGGGGATGCGGTGGGCTCTATGGCTTCTGAGGCGGAAAGAACCAGCTGGGGCTCTAGGGGGTATCCCC
[124 nt withheld, positions 2870-2993]
C
[91 nt withheld, positions 2995-3085]
A
[49 nt withheld, positions 3087-3135]
CCTTTGACGTTGGAGTCCACGTTCTTT
[37 nt withheld, positions 3163-3199]
ACCCTATCTCGGTCTATTCTTTTGATTTATAAGGGATTTTGCCGATTTCGGCCTATTGGTTAAAAAATGA
GCTGATTTAACAAAAATTTAACGCGAATTAATTCTGTGGAATGTGTGTCAGTTAGGGTGTGGAAAGTCCC
CAGGCTCCCCAGCAGGCAGAAGTATGCAAAGCATGCATCTCAATTAGTCAGCAACCAGGTGTGGAAAGTC
CCCAGGCTCCCCAGCAGGCAGAAGTATGCAAAGCATGCATCTCAATTAGTCAGCAACCATAGTCCCGCCC
CTAACTCCGCCCATCCCGCCCCTAACTCCGCCCAGTTCCGCCCATTCTCCGCCCCATGGCTGACTAATTT
TTTTTATTTATGCAGAGGCCGAGGCCGCCTCTGCCTCTGAGCTATTCCAGAAGTAGTGAGGAGGCTTTTT
TGGAGGCCTAGGCTTTTGCAAAAAGCTCCCGGGAGCTTGTATATCCATTTTCGGATCTGATCAAGAGACA
GGATGAGGATCGTTTCGCATGATTGAACAAGATGGATTGCACGCAGGTTCTCCGGCCGCTTGGGTGGAGA
GGCTATTCGGCTATGACTGGGCACAACAGACAATCGGCTGCTCTGATGCCGCCGTGTTCCGGCTGTCAGC
GCAGGGGCGCCCGGTTCTTTTTGTCAAGACCGACCTGTCCGGTGCCCTGAATGAACTGCAGGACGAGGCA
GCGCGGCTATCGTGGCTGGCCACGACGGGCGTTCCTTGCGCAGCTGTGCTCGACGTTGTCACTGAAGCGG
GAAGGGACTGGCTGCTATTGGGCGAAGTGCCGGGGCAGGATCTCCTGTCATCTCACCTTGCTCCTGCCGA
GAAAGTATCCATCATGGCTGATGCAATGCGGCGGCTGCATACGCTTGATCCGGCTACCTGCCCATTCGAC
CACCAAGCGAAACATCGCATCGAGCGAGCACGTACTCGGATGGAAGCCGGTCTTGTCGATCAGGATGATC
TGGACGAAGAGCATCAGGGGCTCGCGCCAGCCGAACTGTTCGCCAGGCTCAAGGCGCGCATGCCCGACGG
CGAGGATCTCGTCGTGACCCATGGCGATGCCTGCTTGCCGAATATCATGGTGGAAAATGGCCGCTTTTCT
GGATTCATCGACTGTGGCCGGCTGGGTGTGGCGGACCGCTATCAGGACATAGCGTTGGCTACCCGTGATA
TTGCTGAAGAGCTTGGCGGCGAATGGGCTGACCGCTTCCTCGTGCTTTACGGTATCGCCGCTCCCGATTC
GCAGCGCATCGCCTTCTATCGCCTTCTTGACGAGTTCTTCTGAGCGGGACTCTGGGGTTCGAAATGACCG
ACCAAGCGACGCCCAACCTGCCATCACGAGATTTCGATTCCACCGCCGCCTTCTATGAAAGGTTGGGCTT
CGGAATCGTTTTCCGGGACGCCGGCTGGATGATCCTCCAGCGCGGGGATCTCATGCTGGAGTTCTTCGCC
CACCCCAACTTGTTTATTGCAGCTTATAATGGTTACAAATAAAGCAATAGCATCACAAATTTCACAAATA
AAGCATTTTTTTCACTGCATTCTAGTTGTGGTTTGTCCAAACTCATCAATGTATCTTATCATGTCTGTAT
ACCGTCGACCTCTAGCTAGAGCTTGGCGTAATCATGGTCATAGCTGTTTCCTGTGTGAAATTGTTATCCG
CTCACAATTCCACACAACATACGAGCCGGAAGCATAAAGTGTAAAGCCTGGGGTGCCTAATGAGTGAGCT
AACTCACATTAATTGCGTTGCGCTCACTGCCCGCTTTCCAGTCGGGAAACCTGTCGTGCCAGCTGCATTA
ATGAATCGGCCAACGCGCGGGGAGAGGCGGTTTGCGTATTGGGCGCTCTTCCGCTTCCTCGCTCACTGAC
TCGCTGCGCTCGGTCGTTCGGCTGCGGCGAGCGGTATCAGCTCACTCAAAGGCGGTAATACGGTTATCCA
CAGAATCAGGGGATAACGCAGGAAAGAACATGTGAGCAAAAGGCCAGCAAAAGGCCAGGAACCGTAAAAA
GGCCGCGTTGCTGGCGTTTTTCCATAGGCTCCGCCCCCCTGACGAGCATCACAAAAATCGACGCTCAAGT
CAGAGGTGGCGAAACCCGACAGGACTATAAAGATACCAGGCGTTTCCCCCTGGAAGCTCCCTCGTGCGCT
CTCCTGTTCCGACCCTGCCGCTTACCGGATACCTGTCCGCCTTTCTCCCTTCGGGAAGCGTGGCGCTTTC
TCATAGCTCACGCTGTAGGTATCTCAGTTCGGTGTAGGTCGTTCGCTCCAAGCTGGGCTGTGTGCACGAA
CCCCCCGTTCAGCCCGACCGCTGCGCCTTATCCGGTAACTATCGTCTTGAGTCCAACCCGGTAAGACACG
ACTTATCGCCACTGGCAGCAGCCACTGGTAACAGGATTAGCAGAGCGAGGTATGTAGGCGGTGCTACAGA
GTTCTTGAAGTGGTGGCCTAACTACGGCTACACTAGAAGAACAGTATTTGGTATCTGCGCTCTGCTGAAG
CCAGTTACCTTCGGAAAAAGAGTTGGTAGCTCTTGATCCGGCAAACAAACCACCGCTGGTAGCGGTGGTT
TTTTTGTTTGCAAGCAGCAGATTACGCGCAGAAAAAAAGGATCTCAAGAAGATCCTTTGATCTTTTCTAC
GGGGTCTGACGCTCAGTGGAACGAAAACTCACGTTAAGGGATTTTGGTCATGAGATTATCAAAAAGGATC
TTCACCTAGATCCTTTTAAATTAAAAATGAAGTTTTAAATCAATCTAAAGTATATATGAGTAAACTTGGT
CTGACAGTTACCAATGCTTAATCAGTGAGGCACCTATCTCAGCGATCTGTCTATTTCGTTCATCCATAGT
TGCCTGACTCCCCGTCGTGTAGATAACTACGATACGGGAGGGCTTACCATCTGGCCCCAGTGCTGCAATG
ATACCGCGAGACCCACGCTCACCGGCTCCAGATTTATCAGCAATAAACCAGCCAGCCGGAAGGGCCGAGC
GCAGAAGTGGTCCTGCAACTTTATCCGCCTCCATCCAGTCTATTAATTGTTGCCGGGAAGCTAGAGTAAG
TAGTTCGCCAGTTAATAGTTTGCGCAACGTTGTTGCCATTGCTACAGGCATCGTGGTGTCACGCTCGTCG
TTTGGTATGGCTTCATTCAGCTCCGGTTCCCAACGATCAAGGCGAGTTACATGATCCCCCATGTTGTGCA
AAAAAGCGGTTAGCTCCTTCGGTCCTCCGATCGTTGTCAGAAGTAAGTTGGCCGCAGTGTTATCACTCAT
GGTTATGGCAGCACTGCATAATTCTCTTACTGTCATGCCATCCGTAAGATGCTTTTCTGTGACTGGTGAG
TACTCAACCAAGTCATTCTGAGAATAGTGTATGCGGCGACCGAGTTGCTCTTGCCCGGCGTCAATACGGG
ATAATACCGCGCCACATAGCAGAACTTTAAAAGTGCTCATCATTGGAAAACGTTCTTCGGGGCGAAAACT
CTCAAGGATCTTACCGCTGTTGAGATCCAGTTCGATGTAACCCACTCGTGCACCCAACTGATCTTCAGCA
TCTTTTACTTTCACCAGCGTTTCTGGGTGAGCAAAAACAGGAAGGCAAAATGCCGCAAAAAAGGGAATAA
GGGCGACACGGAAATGTTGAATACTCATACTCTTCCTTTTTCAATATTATTGAAGCATTTATCAGGGTTA
TTGTCTCATGAGCGGATACATATTTGAATGTATTTAGAAAAATAAACAAATAGGGGTTCCGCGCACATTT
CCCCGAAAAGTGCCACCTGACGTCGACGGATCGGGAGATCTCCCGATCCCCTATGGTGCACTCTCAGTAC
AATCTGCTCTGATGCCGCATAGTTAAGCCAGTATCTGCTCCCTGCTTGTGTGTTGGAGGTCGCTGAGTAG
TGCGCGAGCAAAATTTAAGCTACAACAAGGCAAGGCTTGACCGACAATTGCATGAAGAATCTGCTTAGGG
TTAGGCGTTTTGCGCTGCTTCGCGATGTACGGGCCAGATATACGCGTT
Features (pLannotate 1.2.2; 21 found; start..end, strand, type, name):
      1..380     +  enhancer       CMV enhancer: human cytomegalovirus immediate early enhancer
    381..584     +  promoter       CMV promoter: human cytomegalovirus (CMV) immediate early promoter
    580..613     +  LTR            5' LTR (truncated) (fragment): truncated 5' long terminal repeat (LTR) from HIV-1
    629..647     +  promoter       T7 promoter: promoter for bacteriophage T7 RNA polymerase
    673..2523    +  CDS            ACE2 (fragment): ACE2_HUMAN - Experimental evidence at protein level: Swiss-Prot protein existence level 1. [Isoform 2]: (Microbial infection) Non-functional as a receptor for human coronavirus SARS-CoV-2. From Homo sapiens (Human).
   2526..2546    +  CDS            10xHis (fragment): 10xHis affinity tag
   2600..2824    +  polyA_signal   bGH poly(A) signal: bovine growth hormone polyadenylation signal
   2828..2849    +  promoter       SV40 promoter (fragment): SV40 enhancer and early promoter
   2870..3298    +  rep_origin     f1 ori (sequence partly withheld): f1 bacteriophage origin of replication; arrow indicates direction of (+) strand synthesis
   3312..3641    +  promoter       SV40 promoter: SV40 enhancer and early promoter
   3708..4499    +  CDS            neo: KKA2_KLEPN - Also known as kan, nptII. Experimental evidence at protein level: Swiss-Prot protein existence level 1. Resistance to kanamycin, neomycin, paromomycin, ribostamycin, butirosin and gentamicin B. From Klebsiella pneumoniae.
   4523..4681    +  CDS            ble (fragment): BLE_KLEPN - Experimental evidence at protein level: Swiss-Prot protein existence level 1. Binding protein with a strong affinity to the bleomycin family of antibiotics. Binds to CL990; an antimitotic-antibiotic compound. From Klebsiella pneumoniae.
   4676..4797    +  polyA_signal   SV40 poly(A) signal: SV40 polyadenylation signal
   4870..4886    -  protein_bind   lac operator: The lac repressor binds to the lac operator to inhibit transcription in E. coli. This inhibition can be relieved by adding lactose or isopropyl-β-D-thiogalactopyranoside (IPTG). lac repressor encoded by lacI
   4894..4924    -  promoter       lac promoter: promoter for the E. coli lac operon
   4939..4960    -  protein_bind   CAP binding site: CAP binding activates transcription in the presence of cAMP. E. coli catabolite activator protein
   4973..5065    -  CDS            lacI (fragment): lac repressor; lacI; The lac repressor binds to the lac operator to inhibit transcription in E. coli. This inhibition can be relieved by adding lactose or isopropyl-β-D-thiogalactopyranoside (IPTG).
   5248..5836    -  rep_origin     ori: high-copy-number ColE1/pMB1/pBR322/pUC origin of replication
   6007..6867    -  CDS            AmpR: β-lactamase; bla; confers resistance to ampicillin, carbenicillin, and related antibiotics
   6868..6972    -  promoter       AmpR promoter: bla
   7031..7083    -  misc_feature   bom (fragment): basis of mobility region from pBR322
