[The description below was written by a language model from this plasmid's Addgene catalogue record and pLannotate feature annotations shown in this document.]
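Description:
pcDNA3-sACE2v2.4-8his is a 7,237 bp mammalian expression plasmid built on the Invitrogen pcDNA3.1(+) backbone. It is designed to produce a secreted, affinity-tagged form of an engineered human ACE2. In E. coli it replicates from a high-copy ColE1/pUC-type origin and is selected with ampicillin through the β-lactamase gene. An f1 origin is also present. For mammalian cells, an SV40 enhancer/early promoter drives a neomycin phosphotransferase gene followed by the SV40 polyadenylation signal, which allows G418 selection of stable transfectants.

The insert, cloned between NheI and XhoI, encodes residues M1 to D615 of human ACE2. This is the extracellular, soluble protease domain without the transmembrane anchor. It carries three substitutions, T27Y, L79T and N330Y, which define the high-affinity "v2.4" variant. A short GSG linker joins the C terminus to an eight-histidine tag, which the automated annotation reports as a partial 10xHis match. Transcription comes from the CMV immediate-early enhancer and promoter and ends at the bovine growth hormone polyadenylation signal. A T7 promoter lies just upstream of the coding sequence. Several small annotated fragments (a truncated HIV-1 LTR, ble, lacI, bom and lac promoter/operator elements) are short partial matches in backbone sequence, not functional parts of the design.

The record describes the plasmid as a mammalian expression construct for his-tagged sACE2 variant 2.4. It comes from work that engineered ACE2 for stronger binding to the SARS-CoV-2 spike protein. The histidine tag suits metal-affinity purification of the soluble protein, for example for binding studies.
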