Addgene plasmid #149664: pcDNA3-sACE2v2.4-8his
Purpose: Mammalian expression plasmid for his-tagged sACE2 high affinity variant 2.4
Depositing lab: Erik Procko. Depositing organization: University of Illinois at Urbana-Champaign. Publication: Engineering human ACE2 to optimize binding to the spike protein of SARS coronavirus 2. Chan KK, Dorosky D, Sharma P, Abbasi SA, Dye JM, Kranz DM, Herbert AS, Procko E. Science. 2020 Sep 4;369(6508):1261-1265. doi: 10.1126/science.abc0870. Epub 2020 Aug 4. PubMed 32753553.
Backbone
  Vector backbone: pcDNA3.1(+)
  Backbone manufacturer: Invitrogen
  Backbone size w/o insert (bp): 5332
  Total vector size (bp): 7237
  Vector type: Mammalian Expression
  Selectable markers: Neomycin (select with G418)
Growth in bacteria
  Bacterial resistance: Ampicillin, 100 μg/mL
  Growth temperature: 37°C
  Growth strain: DH5alpha
  Copy number: High Copy
Gene/Insert
  Gene/Insert name: Angiotensin-converting enzyme 2 (alt names: ACE2; peptidyl-dipeptidase A)
  Species: H. sapiens (human)
  Insert size (bp): 1902
  Mutation: Extracellular, soluble protease domain (a.a. M1-D615) with mutations T27Y, L79T, N330Y
  GenBank ID: NM_021804.1
  Entrez Gene: ACE2 (a.k.a. ACEH)
  Promoter: CMV
  Tag / fusion protein: Short GSG linker and 8his tag (C terminal on insert)
  Cloning method: Restriction Enzyme; 5′ cloning site NheI (not destroyed); 3′ cloning site XhoI (not destroyed)
  Sequencing primers: 5′ CMV-fwd; 3′ BGH-rev
Terms and licenses: Academic/Nonprofit Terms; Industry Terms: Not Available to Industry
Depositor comments: Please visit https://www.biorxiv.org/content/10.1101/2020.03.16.994236v1 for BioRxiv preprint.
How to cite: pcDNA3-sACE2v2.4-8his was a gift from Erik Procko (Addgene plasmid # 149664 ; http://n2t.net/addgene:149664 ; RRID:Addgene_149664)
